>Addgene plasmid #221197 | pDEST17-ScChd1[R126A/R130A] | addgene full sequence | sequence record 438361 | Addgene NGS Result
AGATCTCGATCCCGCGAAATTAATACGACTCACTATAGGGAGACCACAACGGTTTCCCTCTAGAAATAAT
TTTGTTTAACTTTAAGAAGGAGATATACATATGTCGTACTACCATCACCATCACCATCACCTCGAATCAA
CAAGTTTGTACAAAAAAGCAGGCTCCGCGGCCGCCCCCTTCACCGGATCCCTGGAAGTTCTGTTCCAGGG
GCCCCAATCTACAGTGAAAATACCAACAGCGTTTTCTAATGCTCAAAACAAAACGGTAAATTATAACATC
GATTATAGCGATGATGACCTCTTAGAATCTGAAGATGACTATGGTTCCGAGGAGGCTTTATCAGAGGAAA
ATGTGCATGAAGCATCTGCCAATCCTCAACCAGAGGACTTCCATGGTATTGATATTGTTATCAATCACAG
ACTAAAGACATCTTTGGAAGAAGGAAAGGTCTTGGAAAAGACTGTTCCTGACCTCAATAACTGCAAGGAA
AATTATGAATTCTTAATCAAATGGACAGATGAATCTCATCTCCACAATACCTGGGAAACTTATGAATCCA
TTGGCCAAGTCCGTGGATTGAAGAGGTTGGACAACTATTGTAAGCAATTCATCATCGAAGATCAACAAGT
AAGATTAGATCCATACGTTACCGCCGAAGATATAGAGATCATGGACATGGAACGTGAACGTAGGCTTGAT
GAATTTGAGGAGTTCCACGTGCCAGAAAGGATTATTGATAGCCAACGTGCTTCGTTGGAAGACGGCACCT
CACAATTACAGTATTTAGTTAAATGGCGTCGTCTAAATTACGACGAGGCTACTTGGGAGAATGCCACAGA
TATCGTGAAATTGGCACCTGAACAAGTGAAACATTTTCAAAACAGAGAAAACTCTAAGATCCTCCCACAA
TATTCCAGTAATTATACTAGTCAGAGACCGCGTTTTGAGAAGTTAAGCGTGCAACCTCCGTTCATTAAAG
GTGGGGAATTAAGAGATTTTCAACTAACTGGTATTAATTGGATGGCATTTTTGTGGTCCAAAGGTGATAA
TGGTATACTGGCAGATGAGATGGGCCTGGGAAAAACGGTCCAGACTGTCGCCTTTATCAGTTGGCTGATA
TTTGCTCGTAGACAAAACGGACCTCACATCATTGTCGTTCCTTTATCGACAATGCCTGCCTGGTTGGATA
CTTTTGAGAAATGGGCGCCTGATTTGAATTGTATATGCTATATGGGCAACCAAAAATCAAGAGATACCAT
TCGAGAATATGAATTTTACACCAATCCAAGGGCAAAAGGGAAAAAAACAATGAAATTTAATGTTTTATTA
ACAACATACGAGTACATCTTAAAGGATCGTGCTGAATTAGGAAGTATAAAATGGCAATTTATGGCCGTTG
ACGAAGCTCATAGACTAAAAAATGCTGAATCATCCCTTTATGAATCATTAAACAGTTTCAAGGTCGCCAA
CCGTATGTTAATCACAGGCACACCTCTTCAGAATAATATTAAAGAGTTAGCTGCGTTGGTTAATTTCCTA
ATGCCCGGAAGGTTTACGATTGATCAGGAGATTGATTTTGAAAACCAAGATGAAGAGCAAGAAGAATATA
TTCATGATTTACACCGAAGAATACAGCCTTTTATTCTTCGTCGGTTGAAGAAAGACGTAGAAAAATCACT
TCCATCAAAGACAGAGCGTATTTTAAGAGTTGAATTGTCCGACGTACAGACTGAGTACTATAAAAATATT
CTGACTAAAAACTACTCTGCTTTAACTGCTGGAGCTAAAGGGGGTCATTTCTCTTTACTGAATATTATGA
ACGAGTTGAAAAAGGCATCGAACCATCCATATCTCTTCGATAATGCTGAAGAGCGCGTCTTACAGAAATT
TGGGGATGGTAAAATGACTCGAGAAAACGTACTAAGAGGTTTGATCATGTCTTCGGGTAAGATGGTTCTT
TTAGACCAATTATTGACCAGATTGAAGAAAGATGGGCACCGCGTGTTGATTTTTTCACAAATGGTCAGAA
TGCTTGACATTTTAGGCGACTATTTATCCATTAAAGGTATTAACTTCCAAAGGTTAGATGGTACAGTACC
ATCTGCTCAAAGAAGGATATCTATTGATCATTTCAACTCTCCGGATTCAAACGACTTCGTATTTTTACTT
TCTACTCGTGCTGGTGGTTTGGGTATCAACTTAATGACCGCCGATACCGTTGTGATTTTTGATTCCGATT
GGAATCCGCAAGCCGATTTACAAGCAATGGCTAGAGCTCATCGTATTGGCCAAAAAAATCACGTTATGGT
GTATAGGTTGGTTTCAAAAGACACAGTAGAGGAAGAGGTATTAGAAAGAGCACGGAAGAAAATGATTCTG
GAATATGCTATTATTTCTCTTGGAGTGACAGATGGTAACAAATACACTAAGAAGAATGAACCAAATGCCG
GTGAATTATCGGCAATCCTGAAGTTCGGTGCAGGCAATATGTTCACTGCCACAGACAACCAGAAAAAATT
GGAGGATCTTAACTTGGATGATGTTTTGAATCATGCAGAGGATCACGTTACTACTCCAGACTTAGGAGAG
TCGCATCTTGGCGGTGAAGAGTTTTTGAAGCAATTCGAAGTGACTGATTATAAAGCTGATATAGATTGGG
ATGATATCATTCCAGAAGAAGAACTAAAAAAACTCCAAGATGAAGAGCAGAAACGCAAGGATGAAGAATA
TGTTAAAGAACAACTTGAAATGATGAATAGAAGGGATAACGCCCTAAAAAAAATAAAAAACAGTGTTAAT
GGTGATGGGACCGCCGCAAACTCAGATTCTGACGACGATAGTACTTCCAGATCTTCTAGAAGAAGAGCAA
GAGCTAATGACATGGACTCTATTGGTGAATCGGAGGTGAGAGCTTTGTATAAAGCTATTTTAAAATTTGG
CAACCTAAAGGAGATTTTGGACGAGTTGATTGCAGATGGAACCCTGCCGGTCAAATCATTTGAAAAATAC
GGTGAAACTTACGATGAAATGATGGAAGCAGCTAAAGACTGTGTACACGAGGAAGAGAAAAATAGAAAAG
AAATCTTGGAGAAACTTGAGAAGCATGCTACCGCCTATAGAGCAAAGCTAAAAAGCGGTGAAATAAAAGC
AGAGAACCAACCAAAGGATAATCCGTTGACTAGATTATCTTTAAAAAAAAGAGAAAAGAAAGCCGTCCTT
TTCAACTTTAAAGGTGTTAAATCTTTAAACGCCGAATCTTTACTAAGTAGAGTGGAGGATTTAAAGTACT
TGAAGAACTTGATAAATTCAAACTACAAAGATGATCCATTAAAGTTTAGCCTAGGCAACAACACACCTAA
GCCTGTACAGAATTGGTCATCTAATTGGACGAAAGAGGAAGATGAGAAGCTATTGATTGGTGTTTTCAAA
TATGGATATGGTTCCTGGACACAAATAAGAGACGATCCATTTCTAGGCATTACTGATAAAATATTCTTGA
ATGAAGTTCACAATCCGGTAGCAAAAAAGTCGGCAAGCTCCTCTGATACAACACCAACACCCTCAAAGAA
AGGAAAGGGAATAACGGGTTCTTCAAAAAAAGTACCTGGTGCCATTCACTTGGGCAGAAGAGTTGATTAT
CTATTATCCTTCTTAAGAGGAGGCCTAAATACAAAGAGTCCCAGTTGAAAGCTTAATAATAATAAGGGTG
GGCGCGCCGACCCAGCTTTCTTGTACAAAGTGGTTGATTCGAGGCTGCTAACAAAGCCCGAAAGGAAGCT
GAGTTGGCTGCTGCCACCGCTGAGCAATAACTAGCATAACCCCTTGGGGCCTCTAAACGGGTCTTGAGGG
GTTTTTTGCTGAAAGGAGGAACTATATCCGGATATCCACAGGACGGGTGTGGTCGCCATGATCGCGTAGT
CGATAGTGGCTCCAAGTAGCGAAGCGAGCAGGACTGGGCGGCGGCCAAAGCGGTCGGACAGTGCTCCGAG
AACGGGTGCGCATAGAAATTGCATCAACGCATATAGCGCTAGCAGCACGCCATAGTGACTGGCGATGCTG
TCGGAATGGACGATATCCCGCAAGAGGCCCGGCAGTACCGGCATAACCAAGCCTATGCCTACAGCATCCA
GGGTGACGGTGCCGAGGATGACGATGAGCGCATTGTTAGATTTCATACACGGTGCCTGACTGCGTTAGCA
ATTTAACTGTGATAAACTACCGCATTAAAGCTTATCGATGATAAGCTGTCAAACATGAGAATTCTTGAAG
ACGAAAGGGCCTCGTGATACGCCTATTTTTATAGGTTAATGTCATGATAATAATGGTTTCTTAGACGTCA
GGTGGCACTTTTCGGGGAAATGTGCGCGGAACCCCTATTTGTTTATTTTTCTAAATACATTCAAATATGT
ATCCGCTCATGAGACAATAACCCTGATAAATGCTTCAATAATATTGAAAAAGGAAGAGTATGAGTATTCA
ACATTTCCGTGTCGCCCTTATTCCCTTTTTTGCGGCATTTTGCCTTCCTGTTTTTGCTCACCCAGAAACG
CTGGTGAAAGTAAAAGATGCTGAAGATCAGTTGGGTGCACGAGTGGGTTACATCGAACTGGATCTCAACA
GCGGTAAGATCCTTGAGAGTTTTCGCCCCGAAGAACGTTTTCCAATGATGAGCACTTTTAAAGTTCTGCT
ATGTGGCGCGGTATTATCCCGTGTTGACGCCGGGCAAGAGCAACTCGGTCGCCGCATACACTATTCTCAG
AATGACTTGGTTGAGTACTCACCAGTCACAGAAAAGCATCTTACGGATGGCATGACAGTAAGAGAATTAT
GCAGTGCTGCCATAACCATGAGTGATAACACTGCGGCCAACTTACTTCTGACAACGATCGGAGGACCGAA
GGAGCTAACCGCTTTTTTGCACAACATGGGGGATCATGTAACTCGCCTTGATCGTTGGGAACCGGAGCTG
AATGAAGCCATACCAAACGACGAGCGTGACACCACGATGCCTGCAGCAATGGCAACAACGTTGCGCAAAC
TATTAACTGGCGAACTACTTACTCTAGCTTCCCGGCAACAATTAATAGACTGGATGGAGGCGGATAAAGT
TGCAGGACCACTTCTGCGCTCGGCCCTTCCGGCTGGCTGGTTTATTGCTGATAAATCTGGAGCCGGTGAG
CGTGGGTCTCGCGGTATCATTGCAGCACTGGGGCCAGATGGTAAGCCCTCCCGTATCGTAGTTATCTACA
CGACGGGGAGTCAGGCAACTATGGATGAACGAAATAGACAGATCGCTGAGATAGGTGCCTCACTGATTAA
GCATTGGTAACTGTCAGACCAAGTTTACTCATATATACTTTAGATTGATTTAAAACTTCATTTTTAATTT
AAAAGGATCTAGGTGAAGATCCTTTTTGATAATCTCATGACCAAAATCCCTTAACGTGAGTTTTCGTTCC
ACTGAGCGTCAGACCCCGTAGAAAAGATCAAAGGATCTTCTTGAGATCCTTTTTTTCTGCGCGTAATCTG
CTGCTTGCAAACAAAAAAACCACCGCTACCAGCGGTGGTTTGTTTGCCGGATCAAGAGCTACCAACTCTT
TTTCCGAAGGTAACTGGCTTCAGCAGAGCGCAGATACCAAATACTGTCCTTCTAGTGTAGCCGTAGTTAG
GCCACCACTTCAAGAACTCTGTAGCACCGCCTACATACCTCGCTCTGCTAATCCTGTTACCAGTGGCTGC
TGCCAGTGGCGATAAGTCGTGTCTTACCGGGTTGGACTCAAGACGATAGTTACCGGATAAGGCGCAGCGG
TCGGGCTGAACGGGGGGTTCGTGCACACAGCCCAGCTTGGAGCGAACGACCTACACCGAACTGAGATACC
TACAGCGTGAGCTATGAGAAAGCGCCACGCTTCCCGAAGGGAGAAAGGCGGACAGGTATCCGGTAAGCGG
CAGGGTCGGAACAGGAGAGCGCACGAGGGAGCTTCCAGGGGGAAACGCCTGGTATCTTTATAGTCCTGTC
GGGTTTCGCCACCTCTGACTTGAGCGTCGATTTTTGTGATGCTCGTCAGGGGGGCGGAGCCTATGGAAAA
ACGCCAGCAACGCGGCCTTTTTACGGTTCCTGGCCTTTTGCTGGCCTTTTGCTCACATGTTCTTTCCTGC
GTTATCCCCTGATTCTGTGGATAACCGTATTACCGCCTTTGAGTGAGCTGATACCGCTCGCCGCAGCCGA
ACGACCGAGCGCAGCGAGTCAGTGAGCGAGGAAGCGGAAGAGCGCCTGATGCGGTATTTTCTCCTTACGC
ATCTGTGCGGTATTTCACACCGCAATGGTGCACTCTCAGTACAATCTGCTCTGATGCCGCATAGTTAAGC
CAGTATACACTCCGCTATCGCTACGTGACTGGGTCATGGCTGCGCCCCGACACCCGCCAACACCCGCTGA
CGCGCCCTGACGGGCTTGTCTGCTCCCGGCATCCGCTTACAGACAAGCTGTGACCGTCTCCGGGAGCTGC
ATGTGTCAGAGGTTTTCACCGTCATCACCGAAACGCGCGAGGCAGCTGCGGTAAAGCTCATCAGCGTGGT
CGTGAAGCGATTCACAGATGTCTGCCTGTTCATCCGCGTCCAGCTCGTTGAGTTTCTCCAGAAGCGTTAA
TGTCTGGCTTCTGATAAAGCGGGCCATGTTAAGGGCGGTTTTTTCCTGTTTGGTCACTGATGCCTCCGTG
TAAGGGGGATTTCTGTTCATGGGGGTAATGATACCGATGAAACGAGAGAGGATGCTCACGATACGGGTTA
CTGATGATGAACATGCCCGGTTACTGGAACGTTGTGAGGGTAAACAACTGGCGGTATGGATGCGGCGGGA
CCAGAGAAAAATCACTCAGGGTCAATGCCAGCGCTTCGTTAATACAGATGTAGGTGTTCCACAGGGTAGC
CAGCAGCATCCTGCGATGCAGATCCGGAACATAATGGTGCAGGGCGCTGACTTCCGCGTTTCCAGACTTT
ACGAAACACGGAAACCGAAGACCATTCATGTTGTTGCTCAGGTCGCAGACGTTTTGCAGCAGCAGTCGCT
TCACGTTCGCTCGCGTATCGGTGATTCATTCTGCTAACCAGTAAGGCAACCCCGCCAGCCTAGCCGGGTC
CTCAACGACAGGAGCACGATCATGCGCACCCGTGGCCAGGACCCAACGCTGCCCGAGATGCGCCGCGTGC
GGCTGCTGGAGATGGCGGACGCGATGGATATGTTCTGCCAAGGGTTGGTTTGCGCATTCACAGTTCTCCG
CAAGAATTGATTGGCTCCAATTCTTGGAGTGGTGAATCCGTTAGCGAGGTGCCGCCGGCTTCCATTCAGG
TCGAGGTGGCCCGGCTCCATGCACCGCGACGCAACGCGGGGAGGCAGACAAGGTATAGGGCGGCGCCTAC
AATCCATGCCAACCCGTTCCATGTGCTCGCCGAGGCGGCATAAATCGCCGTGACGATCAGCGGTCCAATG
ATCGAAGTTAGGCTGGTAAGAGCCGCGAGCGATCCTTGAAGCTGTCCCTGATGGTCGTCATCTACCTGCC
TGGACAGCATGGCCTGCAACGCGGGCATCCCGATGCCGCCGGAAGCGAGAAGAATCATAATGGGGAAGGC
CATCCAGCCTCGCGTCGCGAACGCCAGCAAGACGTAGCCCAGCGCGTCGGCCGCCATGCCGGCGATAATG
GCCTGCTTCTCGCCGAAACGTTTGGTGGCGGGACCAGTGACGAAGGCTTGAGCGAGGGCGTGCAAGATTC
CGAATACCGCAAGCGACAGGCCGATCATCGTCGCGCTCCAGCGAAAGCGGTCCTCGCCGAAAATGACCCA
GAGCGCTGCCGGCACCTGTCCTACGAGTTGCATGATAAAGAAGACAGTCATAAGTGCGGCGACGATAGTC
ATGCCCCGCGCCCACCGGAAGGAGCTGACTGGGTTGAAGGCTCTCAAGGGCATCGGTCGATCGACGCTCT
CCCTTATGCGACTCCTGCATTAGGAAGCAGCCCAGTAGTAGGTTGAGGCCGTTGAGCACCGCCGCCGCAA
GGAATGGTGCATGCAAGGAGATGGCGCCCAACAGTCCCCCGGCCACGGGGCCTGCCACCATACCCACGCC
GAAACAAGCGCTCATGAGCCCGAAGTGGCGAGCCCGATCTTCCCCATCGGTGATGTCGGCGATATAGGCG
CCAGCAACCGCACCTGTGGCGCCGGTGATGCCGGCCACGATGCGTCCGGCGTAGAGGATCG
Features (pLannotate 1.2.2; 17 found; start..end, strand, type, name):
     21..39      +  promoter       T7 promoter: promoter for bacteriophage T7 RNA polymerase
     71..93      +  RBS            RBS: efficient ribosome binding site from bacteriophage T7 gene 10 (Olins and Rangwala, 1989)
    111..131     +  CDS            8xHis (fragment): 8xHis affinity tag
    140..164     +  protein_bind   attB1: mutant version of attB; recombination site for the Gateway® BP reaction BP Clonase™
    218..3685    +  CDS            CHD1 (fragment): CHD1_YEAST - Experimental evidence at protein level: Swiss-Prot protein existence level 1. ATP-dependent chromatin-remodeling factor which functions as substrate recognition component of the transcription regulatory histone acetylation (HAT) complexes SAGA and SLIK. It recognizes H3K4me. SAGA is involved in RNA polymerase II-dependent transcriptional regulation of approximately 10% of yeast genes. At the promoters, SAGA is required for recruitment of the basal transcription machinery. It influences RNA polymerase II transcriptional activity through different activities such as TBP interaction
   3720..3744    -  protein_bind   attB2: mutant version of attB; recombination site for the Gateway® BP reaction BP Clonase™
   3754..3803    +  CDS            SET1 (fragment): solubility-enhancement tag derived from T7 phage gene 10B
   3811..3858    +  terminator     T7 terminator: transcription terminator for bacteriophage T7 RNA polymerase
   3884..4176    -  CDS            TcR (fragment): tetracycline efflux protein; tet; confers resistance to tetracycline
   4224..4252    -  promoter       tet promoter: E. coli promoter for tetracycline efflux protein gene
   4365..4469    +  promoter       AmpR promoter: bla
   4470..5330    +  CDS            AmpR: β-lactamase; bla; confers resistance to ampicillin, carbenicillin, and related antibiotics
   5501..6089    +  rep_origin     ori: high-copy-number ColE1/pMB1/pBR322/pUC origin of replication
   6275..6414    -  misc_feature   bom: basis of mobility region from pBR322
   6516..6707    -  CDS            rop: Rop protein, which maintains plasmids at low copy number; rop
   6724..7104    +  CDS            YPB1_ECOLX: Protein predicted: Swiss-Prot protein existence level 4. From Escherichia coli.
   7346..8250    -  CDS            TcR (fragment): tetracycline efflux protein; tet; confers resistance to tetracycline
