[The description below was written by a language model from this plasmid's Addgene catalogue record and pLannotate feature annotations shown in this document.]
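Description:
pDEST17-ScChd1[R126A/R130A] is a bacterial expression plasmid built on the Invitrogen Gateway destination vector pDEST17, carrying a fragment of the Saccharomyces cerevisiae chromatin remodeler Chd1 (residues 118–1274, about 3.5 kb) with two arginine-to-alanine substitutions, R126A and R130A. The full sequence record is 8,251 nt. The backbone is pBR322-like: a ColE1/pMB1-type origin accompanied by the bom region and the rop gene, which holds copy number down and agrees with the catalogue's "low copy" designation. Selection in E. coli is by ampicillin through the bla gene and its promoter. The annotated tetracycline-resistance segments are only fragments, so they appear to be non-functional backbone remnants.

Expression is driven by a T7 promoter followed by the phage T7 gene 10 ribosome binding site, so production requires a host that supplies T7 RNA polymerase, such as a DE3 lysogen induced with IPTG. The reading frame begins with an N-terminal polyhistidine tag contributed by the backbone. It is recorded as a 6xHis tag, and the annotation software matched it as a partial 8xHis. It continues through attB1 into the Chd1 coding region, and the catalogue states that the tag is removable with PreScission protease. The attB2 site lies downstream of the insert, followed by a short stretch matched to T7 gene 10 sequence and then the T7 terminator. The flanking attB sites indicate that the insert sits in the Gateway cassette position, although the cloning method is listed only as "other".

The construct is intended for producing recombinant, affinity-purifiable mutant Chd1 for in vitro work. The associated study concerns nucleosome recognition and DNA distortion by Chd1, but the record does not state the specific functional role of the two mutated arginines.
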