Addgene plasmid #221197: pDEST17-ScChd1[R126A/R130A]
Purpose: ScChd1-aa118-1274 chromatin remodeler with R126A and R130A mutations
Depositing lab: Gregory Bowman. Depositing organization: Johns Hopkins University and School of Medicine. Publication: Nucleosome recognition and DNA distortion by the Chd1 remodeler in a nucleotide-free state. Nodelman IM, Das S, Faustino AM, Fried SD, Bowman GD, Armache JP. Nat Struct Mol Biol. 2022 Feb;29(2):121-129. doi: 10.1038/s41594-021-00719-x. Epub 2022 Feb 16. PubMed 35173352.
Backbone
  Vector backbone: pDEST17
  Backbone manufacturer: Invitrogen
  Backbone size w/o insert (bp): 6000
  Vector type: Bacterial Expression
Growth in bacteria
  Bacterial resistance: Ampicillin, 100 μg/mL
  Growth temperature: 37°C
  Growth strain: DH5alpha
  Growth instructions: BL21-DE3 Rosetta Star cells can be used for expression. grow at 37˚C then shift to 16˚C at OD600 one doubling before inducing with IPTG
  Copy number: Low Copy
Gene/Insert
  Gene/Insert name: ScChd1 (aa118-1274)
  Species: S. cerevisiae (budding yeast)
  Insert size (bp): 3468
  Mutation: R126A, R130A
  Promoter: T7
  Tag / fusion protein: 6xHis-tag (Precission protease cleavable) (N terminal on backbone)
  Cloning method: Other
  Sequencing primers: 5′ 5’ caa tct aca gtg aaa ata cca aca GCg ttt tct aat GCt caa aac aaa acg gta aat tat aac; 3′ 5’ gttataatttaccgttttgttttgaGCattagaaaacGCtgttggtattttcactgtagattg
Resource information
  A portion of this plasmid was derived from a plasmid made by: full length yeast Chd1 was a gift from Paul Kaufman
Terms and licenses: Academic/Nonprofit Terms; Industry Terms: Not Available to Industry
How to cite: pDEST17-ScChd1[R126A/R130A] was a gift from Gregory Bowman (Addgene plasmid # 221197 ; http://n2t.net/addgene:221197 ; RRID:Addgene_221197)
